Addgene plasmid #159472: pET15-EF1n3_mFAP2b
Purpose: Encodes for EF1n3_mFAP2b with an N-terminal 6xHis tag, thrombin epitope, and TEV epitope. Expression is controlled by the T7 promoter with E. coli codon optimization.
Depositing lab: David Baker.
Backbone
  Vector backbone: pET15
  Vector type: Bacterial Expression
Growth in bacteria
  Bacterial resistance: Ampicillin, 100 μg/mL
  Growth temperature: 37°C
  Growth strain: DH5alpha
  Copy number: High Copy
Gene/Insert
  Gene/Insert name: EF1n3_mFAP2b
  Species: E. coli
  Tag / fusion protein: 6xHis-thrombin-TEV (N terminal on backbone)
  Cloning method: Gibson Cloning
Terms and licenses: Academic/Nonprofit Terms; Industry Terms: Not Available to Industry
How to cite: pET15-EF1n3_mFAP2b was a gift from David Baker (Addgene plasmid # 159472 ; http://n2t.net/addgene:159472 ; RRID:Addgene_159472)
