[The description below was written by a language model from this plasmid's Addgene catalogue record and pLannotate feature annotations shown in this document.]
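Description:
pET15-EF1n3_mFAP2b is a bacterial expression plasmid of about 6.1 kb built on the pET15 backbone for T7-driven production of the protein EF1n3_mFAP2b in E. coli. It replicates from a ColE1/pMB1-type origin and retains the pBR322-derived bom region and rop gene. The catalogue nonetheless lists it as high copy, even though rop normally moderates copy number. Selection is by ampicillin through the β-lactamase gene and its own promoter. Several tetracycline-resistance fragments and a tet promoter are annotated, but these are non-functional remnants of the pBR322 ancestry, interrupted by the expression cassette and the lacI region.

The expression cassette consists of a T7 promoter followed directly by a lac operator, the strong T7 gene 10 ribosome binding site, the coding region, and a T7 terminator. A lacI gene with its own promoter supplies the repressor. Transcription is therefore held off until an inducer such as IPTG is added, in a host that provides T7 RNA polymerase. The open reading frame begins with a backbone-encoded 6xHis tag followed by a thrombin cleavage site. The record also states that a TEV site is present, so the tag can be removed after affinity purification, although the annotation software does not mark this site separately. The short hits labelled capTEV and SET1 are probably partial matches to the His tag and to vector sequence near the terminator, not genuine additional tags.

The insert itself is not annotated in the feature table. It was introduced by Gibson assembly and is codon-optimised for E. coli, which appears to explain the species field. The record does not describe the protein's function, and the evident use is recombinant expression and His-tag purification.
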