Features (pLannotate 1.2.2; 20 found; start..end, strand, type, name):
      1..19      +  promoter       T7 promoter: promoter for bacteriophage T7 RNA polymerase
     20..44      +  protein_bind   lac operator: The lac repressor binds to the lac operator to inhibit transcription in E. coli. This inhibition can be relieved by adding lactose or isopropyl-β-D-thiogalactopyranoside (IPTG). lac repressor encoded by lacI
     59..81      +  RBS            RBS: efficient ribosome binding site from bacteriophage T7 gene 10 (Olins and Rangwala, 1989)
    100..117     +  CDS            capTEV™ (fragment): composite tag for in vivo biotinylation, TEV protease cleavage, and 6xHis tagging
    127..144     +  CDS            thrombin site: thrombin recognition and cleavage site
    581..630     +  CDS            SET1 (fragment): solubility-enhancement tag derived from T7 phage gene 10B
    638..685     +  terminator     T7 terminator: transcription terminator for bacteriophage T7 RNA polymerase
    708..812     -  CDS            TcR (fragment): tetracycline efflux protein; tet; confers resistance to tetracycline
    860..888     -  promoter       tet promoter: E. coli promoter for tetracycline efflux protein gene
   1001..1105    +  promoter       AmpR promoter: bla
   1106..1966    +  CDS            AmpR: β-lactamase; bla; confers resistance to ampicillin, carbenicillin, and related antibiotics
   2137..2725    +  rep_origin     ori: high-copy-number ColE1/pMB1/pBR322/pUC origin of replication
   2911..3050    -  misc_feature   bom: basis of mobility region from pBR322
   3152..3343    -  CDS            rop: Rop protein, which maintains plasmids at low copy number; rop
   3360..3740    +  CDS            YPB1_ECOLX: Protein predicted: Swiss-Prot protein existence level 4. From Escherichia coli.
   3982..4606    -  CDS            TcR (fragment): tetracycline efflux protein; tet; confers resistance to tetracycline
   4621..4642    -  protein_bind   CAP binding site: CAP binding activates transcription in the presence of cAMP. E. coli catabolite activator protein
   4655..5736    -  CDS            lacI: lac repressor; lacI; The lac repressor binds to the lac operator to inhibit transcription in E. coli. This inhibition can be relieved by adding lactose or isopropyl-β-D-thiogalactopyranoside (IPTG).
   5737..5814    -  promoter       lacI promoter: lacI
   5822..6101    -  CDS            TcR (fragment): tetracycline efflux protein; tet; confers resistance to tetracycline
>Addgene plasmid #159472 | pET15-EF1n3_mFAP2b | addgene full sequence | sequence record 319720 | Addgene NGS Result
TAATACGACTCACTATAGGGGAATTGTGAGCGGATAACAATTCCCCTCTAGAAATAATTTTGTTTAACTT
TAAGAAGGAGATATACTATGGCTAGCAGCCATCATCATCATCATCATAGCAGCGGCCTGGTGCCGCGCGG
CAGCTCCATGAGCCGTGCGAGCGGCGAGAACCTGTACTTTCAGGGTTCGAGTATGAGCCGTGCGGCGCAG
CTCCTGCCGGGTACCTGGCAGGTGACCATGACCAACGAAGACGGTCAGACCTCCCAGGGCCAGTGGCACT
TCCAGCCGCGTTCTCCGTACACCATGGACATTGTTGCTCAGGGTACCATCTCTGACGGTCGTCCGATCGT
TGGTTACGGTAAAGCGACCGTTAAAACCCCGGACACCCTGGACATAGACATCACCTACCCGTCTCTGGGT
AACATCAAAGCTCAGGGTCAGATAACCATGGACTCTCCGACCCAGTTCAAATGGGACGCACATGTGGACA
AAGATGGTGACGGCTATATTTCCGCCGCCGAAGCAGCAGCTCAGCCGCGTCTGACCGGTACCCTGCAGCG
TCAGGAATAATGAGGATCCGGCTGCTAACAAAGCCCGAAAGGAAGCTGAGTTGGCTGCTGCCACCGCTGA
GCAATAACTAGCATAACCCCTTGGGGCCTCTAAACGGGTCTTGAGGGGTTTTTTGCTGAAAGGAGGAACT
ATATCCGGATATCCCGCAAGAGGCCCGGCAGTACCGGCATAACCAAGCCTATGCCTACAGCATCCAGGGT
GACGGTGCCGAGGATGACGATGAGCGCATTGTTAGATTTCATACACGGTGCCTGACTGCGTTAGCAATTT
AACTGTGATAAACTACCGCATTAAAGCTTATCGATGATAAGCTGTCAAACATGAGAATTCTTGAAGACGA
AAGGGCCTCGTGATACGCCTATTTTTATAGGTTAATGTCATGATAATAATGGTTTCTTAGACGTCAGGTG
GCACTTTTCGGGGAAATGTGCGCGGAACCCCTATTTGTTTATTTTTCTAAATACATTCAAATATGTATCC
GCTCATGAGACAATAACCCTGATAAATGCTTCAATAATATTGAAAAAGGAAGAGTATGAGTATTCAACAT
TTCCGTGTCGCCCTTATTCCCTTTTTTGCGGCATTTTGCCTTCCTGTTTTTGCTCACCCAGAAACGCTGG
TGAAAGTAAAAGATGCTGAAGATCAGTTGGGTGCACGAGTGGGTTACATCGAACTGGATCTCAACAGCGG
TAAGATCCTTGAGAGTTTTCGCCCCGAAGAACGTTTTCCAATGATGAGCACTTTTAAAGTTCTGCTATGT
GGCGCGGTATTATCCCGTGTTGACGCCGGGCAAGAGCAACTCGGTCGCCGCATACACTATTCTCAGAATG
ACTTGGTTGAGTACTCACCAGTCACAGAAAAGCATCTTACGGATGGCATGACAGTAAGAGAATTATGCAG
TGCTGCCATAACCATGAGTGATAACACTGCGGCCAACTTACTTCTGACAACGATCGGAGGACCGAAGGAG
CTAACCGCTTTTTTGCACAACATGGGGGATCATGTAACTCGCCTTGATCGTTGGGAACCGGAGCTGAATG
AAGCCATACCAAACGACGAGCGTGACACCACGATGCCTGCAGCAATGGCAACAACGTTGCGCAAACTATT
AACTGGCGAACTACTTACTCTAGCTTCCCGGCAACAATTAATAGACTGGATGGAGGCGGATAAAGTTGCA
GGACCACTTCTGCGCTCGGCCCTTCCGGCTGGCTGGTTTATTGCTGATAAATCTGGAGCCGGTGAGCGTG
GGTCTCGCGGTATCATTGCAGCACTGGGGCCAGATGGTAAGCCCTCCCGTATCGTAGTTATCTACACGAC
GGGGAGTCAGGCAACTATGGATGAACGAAATAGACAGATCGCTGAGATAGGTGCCTCACTGATTAAGCAT
TGGTAACTGTCAGACCAAGTTTACTCATATATACTTTAGATTGATTTAAAACTTCATTTTTAATTTAAAA
GGATCTAGGTGAAGATCCTTTTTGATAATCTCATGACCAAAATCCCTTAACGTGAGTTTTCGTTCCACTG
AGCGTCAGACCCCGTAGAAAAGATCAAAGGATCTTCTTGAGATCCTTTTTTTCTGCGCGTAATCTGCTGC
TTGCAAACAAAAAAACCACCGCTACCAGCGGTGGTTTGTTTGCCGGATCAAGAGCTACCAACTCTTTTTC
CGAAGGTAACTGGCTTCAGCAGAGCGCAGATACCAAATACTGTCCTTCTAGTGTAGCCGTAGTTAGGCCA
CCACTTCAAGAACTCTGTAGCACCGCCTACATACCTCGCTCTGCTAATCCTGTTACCAGTGGCTGCTGCC
AGTGGCGATAAGTCGTGTCTTACCGGGTTGGACTCAAGACGATAGTTACCGGATAAGGCGCAGCGGTCGG
GCTGAACGGGGGGTTCGTGCACACAGCCCAGCTTGGAGCGAACGACCTACACCGAACTGAGATACCTACA
GCGTGAGCTATGAGAAAGCGCCACGCTTCCCGAAGGGAGAAAGGCGGACAGGTATCCGGTAAGCGGCAGG
GTCGGAACAGGAGAGCGCACGAGGGAGCTTCCAGGGGGAAACGCCTGGTATCTTTATAGTCCTGTCGGGT
TTCGCCACCTCTGACTTGAGCGTCGATTTTTGTGATGCTCGTCAGGGGGGCGGAGCCTATGGAAAAACGC
CAGCAACGCGGCCTTTTTACGGTTCCTGGCCTTTTGCTGGCCTTTTGCTCACATGTTCTTTCCTGCGTTA
TCCCCTGATTCTGTGGATAACCGTATTACCGCCTTTGAGTGAGCTGATACCGCTCGCCGCAGCCGAACGA
CCGAGCGCAGCGAGTCAGTGAGCGAGGAAGCGGAAGAGCGCCTGATGCGGTATTTTCTCCTTACGCATCT
GTGCGGTATTTCACACCGCAATGGTGCACTCTCAGTACAATCTGCTCTGATGCCGCATAGTTAAGCCAGT
ATACACTCCGCTATCGCTACGTGACTGGGTCATGGCTGCGCCCCGACACCCGCCAACACCCGCTGACGCG
CCCTGACGGGCTTGTCTGCTCCCGGCATCCGCTTACAGACAAGCTGTGACCGTCTCCGGGAGCTGCATGT
GTCAGAGGTTTTCACCGTCATCACCGAAACGCGCGAGGCAGCTGCGGTAAAGCTCATCAGCGTGGTCGTG
AAGCGATTCACAGATGTCTGCCTGTTCATCCGCGTCCAGCTCGTTGAGTTTCTCCAGAAGCGTTAATGTC
TGGCTTCTGATAAAGCGGGCCATGTTAAGGGCGGTTTTTTCCTGTTTGGTCACTGATGCCTCCGTGTAAG
GGGGATTTCTGTTCATGGGGGTAATGATACCGATGAAACGAGAGAGGATGCTCACGATACGGGTTACTGA
TGATGAACATGCCCGGTTACTGGAACGTTGTGAGGGTAAACAACTGGCGGTATGGATGCGGCGGGACCAG
AGAAAAATCACTCAGGGTCAATGCCAGCGCTTCGTTAATACAGATGTAGGTGTTCCACAGGGTAGCCAGC
AGCATCCTGCGATGCAGATCCGGAACATAATGGTGCAGGGCGCTGACTTCCGCGTTTCCAGACTTTACGA
AACACGGAAACCGAAGACCATTCATGTTGTTGCTCAGGTCGCAGACGTTTTGCAGCAGCAGTCGCTTCAC
GTTCGCTCGCGTATCGGTGATTCATTCTGCTAACCAGTAAGGCAACCCCGCCAGCCTAGCCGGGTCCTCA
ACGACAGGAGCACGATCATGCGCACCCGTGGCCAGGACCCAACGCTGCCCGAGATGCGCCGCGTGCGGCT
GCTGGAGATGGCGGACGCGATGGATATGTTCTGCCAAGGGTTGGTTTGCGCATTCACAGTTCTCCGCAAG
AATTGATTGGCTCCAATTCTTGGAGTGGTGAATCCGTTAGCGAGGTGCCGCCGGCTTCCATTCAGGTCGA
GGTGGCCCGGCTCCATGCACCGCGACGCAACGCGGGGAGGCAGACAAGGTATAGGGCGGCGCCTACAATC
CATGCCAACCCGTTCCATGTGCTCGCCGAGGCGGCATAAATCGCCGTGACGATCAGCGGTCCAATGATCG
AAGTTAGGCTGGTAAGAGCCGCGAGCGATCCTTGAAGCTGTCCCTGATGGTCGTCATCTACCTGCCTGGA
CAGCATGGCCTGCAACGCGGGCATCCCGATGCCGCCGGAAGCGAGAAGAATCATAATGGGGAAGGCCATC
CAGCCTCGCGTCGCGAACGCCAGCAAGACGTAGCCCAGCGCGTCGGCCGCCATGCCGGCGATAATGGCCT
GCTTCTCGCCGAAACGTTTGGTGGCGGGACCAGTGACGAAGGCTTGAGCGAGGGCGTGCAAGATTCCGAA
TACCGCAAGCGACAGGCCGATCATCGTCGCGCTCCAGCGAAAGCGGTCCTCGCCGAAAATGACCCAGAGC
GCTGCCGGCACCTGTCCTACGAGTTGCATGATAAAGAAGACAGTCATAAGTGCGGCGACGATAGTCATGC
CCCGCGCCCACCGGAAGGAGCTGACTGGGTTGAAGGCTCTCAAGGGCATCGGTCGAGATCCCGGTGCCTA
ATGAGTGAGCTAACTTACATTAATTGCGTTGCGCTCACTGCCCGCTTTCCAGTCGGGAAACTGTCGTGCC
AGCTGCATTAATGAATCGGCCAACGCGCGGGGAGAGGCGGTTTGCGTATTGGGCGCCAGGGTGGTTTTTC
TTTTCACCAGTGAGACGGGCAACAGCTGATTGCCCTTCACCGCCTGGCCCTGAGAGAGTTGCAGCAAGCG
GTCCACGCTGGTTTGCCCCAGCAGGCGAAAATCCTGTTTGATGGTGGTTAACGGCGGGATATAACATGAG
CTGTCTTCGGTATCGTCGTATCCCACTACCGAGATATCCGCACCAACGCGCAGCCCGGACTCGGTAATGG
CGCGCATTGCGCCCAGCGCCATCTGATCGTTGGCAACCAGCATCGCAGTGGGAACGATGCCCTCATTCAG
CATTTGCATGGTTTGTTGAAAACCGGACATGGCACTCCAGTCGCCTTCCCGTTCCGCTATCGGCTGAATT
TGATTGCGAGTGAGATATTTATGCCAGCCAGCCAGACGCAGACGCGCCGAGACAGAACTTAATGGGCCCG
CTAACAGCGCGATTTGCTGGTGACCCAATGCGACCAGATGCTCCACGCCCAGTCGCGTACCGTCTTCATG
GGAGAAAATAATACTGTTGATGGGTGTCTGGTCAGAGACATCAAGAAATAACGCCGGAACATTAGTGCAG
GCAGCTTCCACAGCAATGGCATCCTGGTCATCCAGCGGATAGTTAATGATCAGCCCACTGACGCGTTGCG
CGAGAAGATTGTGCACCGCCGCTTTACAGGCTTCGACGCCGCTTCGTTCTACCATCGACACCACCACGCT
GGCACCCAGTTGATCGGCGCGAGATTTAATCGCCGCGACAATTTGCGACGGCGCGTGCAGGGCCAGACTG
GAGGTGGCAACGCCAATCAGCAACGACTGTTTGCCCGCCAGTTGTTGTGCCACGCGGTTGGGAATGTAAT
TCAGCTCCGCCATCGCCGCTTCCACTTTTTCCCGCGTTTTCGCAGAAACGTGGCTGGCCTGGTTCACCAC
GCGGGAAACGGTCTGATAAGAGACACCGGCATACTCTGCGACATCGTATAACGTTACTGGTTTCACATTC
ACCACCCTGAATTGACTCTCTTCCGGGCGCTATCATACCATACCGCGAAAGGTTTTGCGCCATTCGATGG
TGTCCGGGATCTCGACGCTCTCCCTTATGCGACTCCTGCATTAGGAAGCAGCCCAGTAGTAGGTTGAGGC
CGTTGAGCACCGCCGCCGCAAGGAATGGTGCATGCAAGGAGATGGCGCCCAACAGTCCCCCGGCCACGGG
GCCTGCCACCATACCCACGCCGAAACAAGCGCTCATGAGCCCGAAGTGGCGAGCCCGATCTTCCCCATCG
GTGATGTCGGCGATATAGGCGCCAGCAACCGCACCTGTGGCGCCGGTGATGCCGGCCACGATGCGTCCGG
CGTAGAGGATCGAGATCTCGATCCCGCGAAAT
